>Addgene plasmid #55028 | mCherry-Desmocollin1-N-18 | addgene full sequence | sequence record 256480 | Addgene NGS Result
ACCGTATTACCGCCATGCATTAGTTATTAATAGTAATCAATTACGGGGTCATTAGTTCATAGCCCATATA
TGGAGTTCCGCGTTACATAACTTACGGTAAATGGCCCGCCTGGCTGACCGCCCAACGACCCCCGCCCATT
GACGTCAATAATGACGTATGTTCCCATAGTAACGCCAATAGGGACTTTCCATTGACGTCAATGGGTGGAG
TATTTACGGTAAACTGCCCACTTGGCAGTACATCAAGTGTATCATATGCCAAGTACGCCCCCTATTGACG
TCAATGACGGTAAATGGCCCGCCTGGCATTATGCCCAGTACATGACCTTATGGGACTTTCCTACTTGGCA
GTACATCTACGTATTAGTCATCGCTATTACCATGGTGATGCGGTTTTGGCAGTACATCAATGGGCGTGGA
TAGCGGTTTGACTCACGGGGATTTCCAAGTCTCCACCCCATTGACGTCAATGGGAGTTTGTTTTGGCACC
AAAATCAACGGGACTTTCCAAAATGTCGTAACAACTCCGCCCCATTGACGCAAATGGGCGGTAGGCGTGT
ACGGTGGGAGGTCTATATAAGCAGAGCTGGTTTAGTGAACCGTCAGATCCGCTAGCGCCACCATGGCTCT
GGCCTCTGCTGCCCCAGGGAGCATCTTCTGTAAGCAGCTCCTTTTCTCTCTCCTGGTTTTAACATTACTT
TGCGATGCTTGTCAGAAAGTTTATCTTCGAGTTCCTTCTCATCTTCAGGCTGAAACACTTGTAGGCAAAG
TGAATCTGGAGGAGTGTCTCAAGTCGGCCAGCCTAATCCGGTCCAGTGACCCTGCCTTCAGGATTCTAGA
AGATGGCTCAATTTACACAACACATGACCTCATTTTGTCTTCTGAAAGGAAAAGTTTTTCCATTTTCCTT
TCAGATGGTCAGAGACGGGAACAACAAGAGATAAAAGTTGTACTGTCAGCAAGAGAAAACAAGTCTCCTA
AGAAGAGACATACCAAAGACACAGCCCTCAAGCGCAGCAAGAGACGATGGGCTCCTATTCCAGCTTCATT
GATGGAGAACTCGTTGGGTCCATTTCCACAACACGTTCAGCAGATCCAATCTGATGCTGCACAGAATTAC
ACCATCTTTTATTCCATAAGTGGGCCAGGCGTGGACAAAGAACCCTTCAATTTGTTTTACATAGAGAAAG
ACACTGGGGATATCTTTTGTACAAGGAGCATTGACCGTGAGAAATACGAACAGTTTGCGTTATATGGCTA
TGCAACAACTGCAGATGGCTATGCACCAGAATATCCACTCCCTTTGATCATCAAAATTGAAGATGATAAT
GATAACGCCCCATATTTTGAACACAGAGTGACTATCTTTACTGTGCCTGAAAATTGCCGATCCGGCACTT
CAGTGGGAAAAGTGACCGCCACAGACCTTGACGAACCTGACACTCTCCATACTCGTCTGAAATATAAAAT
CTTACAACAAATCCCAGATCATCCAAAGCATTTCTCCATACACCCAGATACCGGAGTCATCACCACAACT
ACACCTTTTCTGGATAGAGAAAAATGTGATACTTACCAGTTAATAATGGAAGTGCGAGACATGGGTGGTC
AGCCTTTCGGTTTATTTAATACAGGAACAATTACTATTTCACTTGAGGATGAAAATGACAATCCACCATC
TTTCACAGAAACTTCTTATGTTACAGAAGTAGAAGAAAACAGAATTGACGTGGAGATTTTGCGAATGAAG
GTACAGGATCAGGATTTGCCAAACACTCCTCACTCAAAGGCTGTATACAAAATCTTACAAGGAAATGAAA
ATGGAAACTTCATAATTAGCACAGATCCAAATACAAATGAAGGAGTGCTGTGTGTTGTCAAGCCATTGAA
CTATGAAGTCAATCGCCAAGTTATTTTGCAAGTTGGTGTCATTAACGAGGCACAATTCTCTAAAGCAGCG
AGCTCACAAACTCCTACAATGTGCACTACAACTGTCACCGTTAAAATTATAGACAGTGATGAGGGCCCTG
AATGCCACCCTCCAGTGAAAGTTATTCAGAGTCAAGATGGCTTCCCAGCTGGCCAAGAACTCCTTGGATA
CAAAGCACTGGACCCGGAAATATCCAGTGGTGAAGGCTTAAGGTATCAGAAGTTAGGGGATGAAGATAAC
TGGTTTGAAATTAATCAACACACTGGCGACTTGAGAACTCTAAAAGTACTAGATAGAGAATCCAAATTTG
TAAAAAACAACCAATACAATATTTCAGTTGTTGCAGTGGATGCAGTTGGCCGATCTTGCACTGGAACATT
AGTAGTTCATTTGGATGATTACAACGATCACGCACCTCAAATTGACAAAGAAGTGACCATTTGTCAGAAT
AATGAGGATTTTGCTGTTCTGAAACCTGTAGATCCAGATGGACCTGAAAATGGACCACCTTTTCAATTCT
TTCTGGATAATTCTGCCAGTAAAAACTGGAACATAGAAGAAAAGGATGGTAAAACTGCCATTCTTCGTCA
ACGGCAAAATCTTGATTATAACTATTATTCTGTGCCTATTCAAATAAAAGACAGGCATGGTTTAGTTGCA
ACACATATGTTAACAGTGAGAGTATGTGACTGTTCAACTCCATCTGAGTGTAGAATGAAGGATAAAAGTA
CAAGAGACGTTAGACCAAATGTAATACTTGGAAGATGGGCTATTCTTGCTATGGTGTTGGGTTCTGTATT
GTTATTATGTATTCTGTTTACATGTTTCTGTGTCACTGCTAAGAGAACAGTCAAGAAATGTTTTCCAGAA
GACATAGCCCAGCAAAATTTAATTGTATCAAATACTGAAGGACCTGGAGAAGAAGTAACGGAAGCAAATA
TTAGACTCCCCATGCAGACATCCAACATTTGTGACACAAGCATGTCTGTTGGTACTGTTGGTGGCCAGGG
AATCAAAACACAGCAAAGTTTTGAGATGGTCAAAGGAGGCTACACTTTGGATTCCAACAAAGGAGGTGGA
CATCAGACCTTGGAGTCCGTCAAGGGAGTGGGGCAGGGAGATACTGGCAGATATGCGTACACGGACTGGC
AGAGTTTCACCCAACCTCGGCTTGGCGAAAAGGTGTATTTGTGTGGACAAGATGAGGAGCATAAACATTG
TGAAGACTACGTTTGTTCGTATAACTATGAAGGCAAAGGTTCTCTGGCCGGCTCAGTAGGTTGCTGCAGC
GATCGGCAGGAAGAAGAGGGACTGGAGTTTCTAGATCACCTGGAACCCAAATTTAGGACATTAGCAAAGA
CATGCATCAAGAAAAGCAGCGGTGGAGCAAGCGCAGCCAGTGGTAGCGCGGATCCACCGGTCGCCACCAT
GGTGAGCAAGGGCGAGGAGGATAACATGGCCATCATCAAGGAGTTCATGCGCTTCAAGGTGCACATGGAG
GGCTCCGTGAACGGCCACGAGTTCGAGATCGAGGGCGAGGGCGAGGGCCGCCCCTACGAGGGCACCCAGA
CCGCCAAGCTGAAGGTGACCAAGGGTGGCCCCCTGCCCTTCGCCTGGGACATCCTGTCCCCTCAGTTCAT
GTACGGCTCCAAGGCCTACGTGAAGCACCCCGCCGACATCCCCGACTACTTGAAGCTGTCCTTCCCCGAG
GGCTTCAAGTGGGAGCGCGTGATGAACTTCGAGGACGGCGGCGTGGTGACCGTGACCCAGGACTCCTCCC
TGCAGGACGGCGAGTTCATCTACAAGGTGAAGCTGCGCGGCACCAACTTCCCCTCCGACGGCCCCGTAAT
GCAGAAGAAGACCATGGGCTGGGAGGCCTCCTCCGAGCGGATGTACCCCGAGGACGGCGCCCTGAAGGGC
GAGATCAAGCAGAGGCTGAAGCTGAAGGACGGCGGCCACTACGACGCTGAGGTCAAGACCACCTACAAGG
CCAAGAAGCCCGTGCAGCTGCCCGGCGCCTACAACGTCAACATCAAGTTGGACATCACCTCCCACAACGA
GGACTACACCATCGTGGAACAGTACGAACGCGCCGAGGGCCGCCACTCCACCGGCGGCATGGACGAGCTG
TACAAGTAAAGCGGCCGCGACTCTAGATCATAATCAGCCATACCACATTTGTAGAGGTTTTACTTGCTTT
AAAAAACCTCCCACACCTCCCCCTGAACCTGAAACATAAAATGAATGCAATTGTTGTTGTTAACTTGTTT
ATTGCAGCTTATAATGGTTACAAATAAAGCAATAGCATCACAAATTTCACAAATAAAGCATTTTTTTCAC
TGCATTCTAGTTGTGGTTTGTCCAAACTCATCAATGTATCTTAAGGCGTAAATTGTAAGCGTTAATATTT
TGTTAAAATTCGCGTTAAATTTTTGTTAAATCAGCTCATTTTTTAACCAATAGGCCGAAATCGGCAAAAT
CCCTTATAAATCAAAAGAATAGACCGAGATAGGGT
[37 nt withheld, positions 4446-4482]
AAAGAACGTGGACTCCAACGTCAAAGG
[49 nt withheld, positions 4510-4558]
T
[91 nt withheld, positions 4560-4650]
G
[124 nt withheld, positions 4652-4775]
CAGGTGGCACTTTTCGGGGAAATGTGCGCGGAACCCCTATTTGTTTATTTTTCTAAATACATTCAAATAT
GTATCCGCTCATGAGACAATAACCCTGATAAATGCTTCAATAATATTGAAAAAGGAAGAGTCCTGAGGCG
GAAAGAACCAGCTGTGGAATGTGTGTCAGTTAGGGTGTGGAAAGTCCCCAGGCTCCCCAGCAGGCAGAAG
TATGCAAAGCATGCATCTCAATTAGTCAGCAACCAGGTGTGGAAAGTCCCCAGGCTCCCCAGCAGGCAGA
AGTATGCAAAGCATGCATCTCAATTAGTCAGCAACCATAGTCCCGCCCCTAACTCCGCCCATCCCGCCCC
TAACTCCGCCCAGTTCCGCCCATTCTCCGCCCCATGGCTGACTAATTTTTTTTATTTATGCAGAGGCCGA
GGCCGCCTCGGCCTCTGAGCTATTCCAGAAGTAGTGAGGAGGCTTTTTTGGAGGCCTAGGCTTTTGCAAA
GATCGATCAAGAGACAGGATGAGGATCGTTTCGCATGATTGAACAAGATGGATTGCACGCAGGTTCTCCG
GCCGCTTGGGTGGAGAGGCTATTCGGCTATGACTGGGCACAACAGACAATCGGCTGCTCTGATGCCGCCG
TGTTCCGGCTGTCAGCGCAGGGGCGCCCGGTTCTTTTTGTCAAGACCGACCTGTCCGGTGCCCTGAATGA
ACTGCAAGACGAGGCAGCGCGGCTATCGTGGCTGGCCACGACGGGCGTTCCTTGCGCAGCTGTGCTCGAC
GTTGTCACTGAAGCGGGAAGGGACTGGCTGCTATTGGGCGAAGTGCCGGGGCAGGATCTCCTGTCATCTC
ACCTTGCTCCTGCCGAGAAAGTATCCATCATGGCTGATGCAATGCGGCGGCTGCATACGCTTGATCCGGC
TACCTGCCCATTCGACCACCAAGCGAAACATCGCATCGAGCGAGCACGTACTCGGATGGAAGCCGGTCTT
GTCGATCAGGATGATCTGGACGAAGAGCATCAGGGGCTCGCGCCAGCCGAACTGTTCGCCAGGCTCAAGG
CGAGCATGCCCGACGGCGAGGATCTCGTCGTGACCCATGGCGATGCCTGCTTGCCGAATATCATGGTGGA
AAATGGCCGCTTTTCTGGATTCATCGACTGTGGCCGGCTGGGTGTGGCGGACCGCTATCAGGACATAGCG
TTGGCTACCCGTGATATTGCTGAAGAGCTTGGCGGCGAATGGGCTGACCGCTTCCTCGTGCTTTACGGTA
TCGCCGCTCCCGATTCGCAGCGCATCGCCTTCTATCGCCTTCTTGACGAGTTCTTCTGAGCGGGACTCTG
GGGTTCGAAATGACCGACCAAGCGACGCCCAACCTGCCATCACGAGATTTCGATTCCACCGCCGCCTTCT
ATGAAAGGTTGGGCTTCGGAATCGTTTTCCGGGACGCCGGCTGGATGATCCTCCAGCGCGGGGATCTCAT
GCTGGAGTTCTTCGCCCACCCTAGGGGGAGGCTAACTGAAACACGGAAGGAGACAATACCGGAAGGAACC
CGCGCTATGACGGCAATAAAAAGACAGAATAAAACGCACGGTGTTGGGTCGTTTGTTCATAAACGCGGGG
TTCGGTCCCAGGGCTGGCACTCTGTCGATACCCCACCGAGACCCCATTGGGGCCAATACGCCCGCGTTTC
TTCCTTTTCCCCACCCCACCCCCCAAGTTCGGGTGAAGGCCCAGGGCTCGCAGCCAACGTCGGGGCGGCA
GGCCCTGCCATAGCCTCAGGTTACTCATATATACTTTAGATTGATTTAAAACTTCATTTTTAATTTAAAA
GGATCTAGGTGAAGATCCTTTTTGATAATCTCATGACCAAAATCCCTTAACGTGAGTTTTCGTTCCACTG
AGCGTCAGACCCCGTAGAAAAGATCAAAGGATCTTCTTGAGATCCTTTTTTTCTGCGCGTAATCTGCTGC
TTGCAAACAAAAAAACCACCGCTACCAGCGGTGGTTTGTTTGCCGGATCAAGAGCTACCAACTCTTTTTC
CGAAGGTAACTGGCTTCAGCAGAGCGCAGATACCAAATACTGTTCTTCTAGTGTAGCCGTAGTTAGGCCA
CCACTTCAAGAACTCTGTAGCACCGCCTACATACCTCGCTCTGCTAATCCTGTTACCAGTGGCTGCTGCC
AGTGGCGATAAGTCGTGTCTTACCGGGTTGGACTCAAGACGATAGTTACCGGATAAGGCGCAGCGGTCGG
GCTGAACGGGGGGTTCGTGCACACAGCCCAGCTTGGAGCGAACGACCTACACCGAACTGAGATACCTACA
GCGTGAGCTATGAGAAAGCGCCACGCTTCCCGAAGGGAGAAAGGCGGACAGGTATCCGGTAAGCGGCAGG
GTCGGAACAGGAGAGCGCACGAGGGAGCTTCCAGGGGGAAACGCCTGGTATCTTTATAGTCCTGTCGGGT
TTCGCCACCTCTGACTTGAGCGTCGATTTTTGTGATGCTCGTCAGGGGGGCGGAGCCTATGGAAAAACGC
CAGCAACGCGGCCTTTTTACGGTTCCTGGCCTTTTGCTGGCCTTTTGCTCACATGTTCTTTCCTGCGTTA
TCCCCTGATTCTGTGGATA
Features (pLannotate 1.2.2; 14 found; start..end, strand, type, name):
     81..384     +  enhancer       CMV enhancer: human cytomegalovirus immediate early enhancer
    385..588     +  promoter       CMV promoter: human cytomegalovirus (CMV) immediate early promoter
    623..3304    +  CDS            DSC1: DSC1_HUMAN - Also known as CDHF1. Experimental evidence at protein level: Swiss-Prot protein existence level 1. Component of intercellular desmosome junctions. Involved in the interaction of plaque proteins and intermediate filaments mediating cell-cell adhesion. May contribute to epidermal cell positioning (stratification) by mediating differential adhesiveness between cells that express different isoforms. Linked to the keratinization of epithelial tissues. From Homo sapiens (Human).
   3359..4066    +  CDS            mCherry: mCherry is a basic (constitutively fluorescent) red fluorescent protein published in 2004, derived from Discosoma sp.. It is reported to be a very rapidly-maturing monomer with low acid sensitivity.
   4086..4169    +  CDS            large T antigen (fragment): large T antigen from SV40 (simian virus 40)
   4192..4313    +  polyA_signal   SV40 poly(A) signal: SV40 polyadenylation signal
   4347..4775    -  rep_origin     f1 ori (sequence partly withheld): f1 bacteriophage origin of replication; arrow indicates direction of (+) strand synthesis
   4802..4906    +  promoter       AmpR promoter: bla
   4908..5265    +  promoter       SV40 promoter: SV40 enhancer and early promoter
   5300..6094    +  CDS            NeoR/KanR: aminoglycoside phosphotransferase from Tn5; aph(3')-II (or nptII); confers resistance to neomycin, kanamycin, and G418 (Geneticin®)
   6115..6267    +  CDS            ble (fragment): BLE_KLEPN - Experimental evidence at protein level: Swiss-Prot protein existence level 1. Binding protein with a strong affinity to the bleomycin family of antibiotics. Binds to CL990; an antimitotic-antibiotic compound. From Klebsiella pneumoniae.
   6326..6373    +  polyA_signal   HSV TK poly(A) signal: herpes simplex virus thymidine kinase polyadenylation signal (Cole and Stacy, 1985)
   6464..6480    -  polyA_signal   bGH poly(A) signal (fragment): bovine growth hormone polyadenylation signal
   6702..7290    +  rep_origin     ori: high-copy-number ColE1/pMB1/pBR322/pUC origin of replication
