[The description below was written by a language model from this plasmid's Addgene catalogue record and pLannotate feature annotations shown in this document.]
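Description:
mCherry-Desmocollin1-N-18 is a mammalian expression plasmid built on the mCherry-N1 backbone that produces human desmocollin 1 (DSC1) fused at its C terminus to the red fluorescent protein mCherry. The sequenced record is about 7.4 kb. Transcription of the fusion is driven by the human cytomegalovirus immediate-early enhancer and promoter and terminated by an SV40 polyadenylation signal. In the feature table the DSC1 coding sequence lies directly downstream of the promoter, followed after a short gap, presumably a linker (likely what the "18" in the name refers to, although the record does not say so), by the mCherry coding sequence. Placing the fluorescent protein after the insert leaves the N-terminal end of this cadherin-family membrane protein unmodified.

The plasmid is maintained in E. coli through a high-copy ColE1/pUC-type origin and also carries an f1 origin, a standard element for single-stranded DNA production. A single Tn5 aminoglycoside phosphotransferase gene serves both hosts. A bacterial bla-type promoter drives it for kanamycin selection, and the SV40 enhancer/early promoter with an HSV TK polyadenylation signal drives it for G418 selection of stably transfected mammalian cells. The short annotated fragments of SV40 large T antigen, ble and the bGH poly(A) signal appear to be partial matches to backbone sequence rather than functional parts.

DSC1 is a desmosomal cadherin involved in cell-cell adhesion in epithelia. The catalogue lists the construct as a cadherin localization marker, so it is suited to fluorescence imaging of this protein in transfected cells, with mCherry excitation at 587 nm and emission at 610 nm.
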