Addgene plasmid #55028: mCherry-Desmocollin1-N-18
Purpose: Localization: Cadherin, Excitation: 587, Emission: 610
Depositing lab: Michael Davidson. Depositing organization: Florida State University, Tallahassee.
Backbone
  Vector backbone: mCherry-N1
  Backbone size w/o insert (bp): 4750
  Vector type: Mammalian Expression
  Selectable markers: Neomycin (select with G418)
Growth in bacteria
  Bacterial resistance: Kanamycin, 50 μg/mL
  Growth temperature: 37°C
  Growth strain: DH5alpha
  Copy number: High Copy
Gene/Insert
  Gene/Insert name: Desmocollin1 (alt name: NM_024421.2)
  Species: H. sapiens (human)
  Entrez Gene: DSC1 (a.k.a. CDHF1, DG2/DG3)
  Promoter: CMV
  Tag / fusion protein: mCherry (C terminal on backbone)
  Cloning method: Unknown
  Sequencing primers: 5′ CMV-F; 3′ SV40pA-R
Terms and licenses: Academic/Nonprofit Terms; Industry Terms: Not Available to Industry
Depositor comments: . Excitation = 587; Emission = 610
How to cite: mCherry-Desmocollin1-N-18 was a gift from Michael Davidson (Addgene plasmid # 55028 ; http://n2t.net/addgene:55028 ; RRID:Addgene_55028)
