>Addgene plasmid #55028 | mCherry-Desmocollin1-N-18 | depositor partial sequence | sequence record 85412 | insert sequence
GCTAGCGCCACCATGGCTCTGGCCTCTGCTGCCCCAGGGAGCATCTTCTGTAAGCAGCTCCTTTTCTCTC
TCCTGGTTTTAACATTACTTTGCGATGCTTGTCAGAAAGTTTATCTTCGAGTTCCTTCTCATCTTCAGGC
TGAAACACTTGTAGGCAAAGTGAATCTGGAGGAGTGTCTCAAGTCGGCCAGCCTAATCCGGTCCAGTGAC
CCTGCCTTCAGGATTCTAGAAGATGGCTCAATTTACACAACACATGACCTCATTTTGTCTTCTGAAAGGA
AAAGTTTTTCCATTTTCCTTTCAGATGGTCAGAGACGGGAACAACAAGAGATAAAAGTTGTACTGTCAGC
AAGAGAAAACAAGTCTCCTAAGAAGAGACATACCAAAGACACAGCCCTCAAGCGCAGCAAGAGACGATGG
GCTCCTATTCCAGCTTCATTGATGGAGAACTCGTTGGGTCCATTTCCACAACACGTTCAGCAGATCCAAT
CTGATGCTGCACAGAATTACACCATCTTTTATTCCATAAGTGGGCCAGGCGTGGACAAAGAACCCTTCAA
TTTGTTTTACATAGAGAAAGACACTGGGGATATCTTTTGTACAAGGAGCATTGACCGTGAGAAATACGAA
CAGTTTGCGTTATATGGCTATGCAACAACTGCAGATGGCTATGCACCAGAATATCCACTCCCTTTGATCA
TCAAAATTGAAGATGATAATGATAACGCCCCATATTTTGAACACAGAGTGACTATCTTTACTGTGCCTGA
AAATTGCCGATCCGGCACTTCAGTGGGAAAAGTGACCGCCACAGACCTTGACGAACCTGACACTCTCCAT
ACTCGTCTGAAATATAAAATCTTACAACAAATCCCAGATCATCCAAAGCATTTCTCCATACACCCAGATA
CCGGAGTCATCACCACAACTACACCTTTTCTGGATAGAGAAAAATGTGATACTTACCAGTTAATAATGGA
AGTGCGAGACATGGGTGGTCAGCCTTTCGGTTTATTTAATACAGGAACAATTACTATTTCACTTGAGGAT
GAAAATGACAATCCACCATCTTTCACAGAAACTTCTTATGTTACAGAAGTAGAAGAAAACAGAATTGACG
TGGAGATTTTGCGAATGAAGGTACAGGATCAGGATTTGCCAAACACTCCTCACTCAAAGGCTGTATACAA
AATCTTACAAGGAAATGAAAATGGAAACTTCATAATTAGCACAGATCCAAATACAAATGAAGGAGTGCTG
TGTGTTGTCAAGCCATTGAACTATGAAGTCAATCGCCAAGTTATTTTGCAAGTTGGTGTCATTAACGAGG
CACAATTCTCTAAAGCAGCGAGCTCACAAACTCCTACAATGTGCACTACAACTGTCACCGTTAAAATTAT
AGACAGTGATGAGGGCCCTGAATGCCACCCTCCAGTGAAAGTTATTCAGAGTCAAGATGGCTTCCCAGCT
GGCCAAGAACTCCTTGGATACAAAGCACTGGACCCGGAAATATCCAGTGGTGAAGGCTTAAGGTATCAGA
AGTTAGGGGATGAAGATAACTGGTTTGAAATTAATCAACACACTGGCGACTTGAGAACTCTAAAAGTACT
AGATAGAGAATCCAAATTTGTAAAAAACAACCAATACAATATTTCAGTTGTTGCAGTGGATGCAGTTGGC
CGATCTTGCACTGGAACATTAGTAGTTCATTTGGATGATTACAACGATCACGCACCTCAAATTGACAAAG
AAGTGACCATTTGTCAGAATAATGAGGATTTTGCTGTTCTGAAACCTGTAGATCCAGATGGACCTGAAAA
TGGACCACCTTTTCAATTCTTTCTGGATAATTCTGCCAGTAAAAACTGGAACATAGAAGAAAAGGATGGT
AAAACTGCCATTCTTCGTCAACGGCAAAATCTTGATTATAACTATTATTCTGTGCCTATTCAAATAAAAG
ACAGGCATGGTTTAGTTGCAACACATATGTTAACAGTGAGAGTATGTGACTGTTCAACTCCATCTGAGTG
TAGAATGAAGGATAAAAGTACAAGAGACGTTAGACCAAATGTAATACTTGGAAGATGGGCTATTCTTGCT
ATGGTGTTGGGTTCTGTATTGTTATTATGTATTCTGTTTACATGTTTCTGTGTCACTGCTAAGAGAACAG
TCAAGAAATGTTTTCCAGAAGACATAGCCCAGCAAAATTTAATTGTATCAAATACTGAAGGACCTGGAGA
AGAAGTAACGGAAGCAAATATTAGACTCCCCATGCAGACATCCAACATTTGTGACACAAGCATGTCTGTT
GGTACTGTTGGTGGCCAGGGAATCAAAACACAGCAAAGTTTTGAGATGGTCAAAGGAGGCTACACTTTGG
ATTCCAACAAAGGAGGTGGACATCAGACCTTGGAGTCCGTCAAGGGAGTGGGGCAGGGAGATACTGGCAG
ATATGCGTACACGGACTGGCAGAGTTTCACCCAACCTCGGCTTGGCGAAAAGGTGTATTTGTGTGGACAA
GATGAGGAGCATAAACATTGTGAAGACTACGTTTGTTCGTATAACTATGAAGGCAAAGGTTCTCTGGCCG
GCTCAGTAGGTTGCTGCAGCGATCGGCAGGAAGAAGAGGGACTGGAGTTTCTAGATCACCTGGAACCCAA
ATTTAGGACATTAGCAAAGACATGCATCAAGAAAAGCAGCGGTGGAGCAAGCGCAGCCAGTGGTAGCGCG
GATCCACCGGTCGCCACCATGGTGAGCAAGGGCGAGGAGGATAACATGGCCATCATCAAGGAGTTCATGC
GCTTCAAGGTGCACATGGAGGGCTCCGTGAACGGCCACGAGTTCGAGATCGAGGGCGAGGGCGAGGGCCG
CCCCTACGAGGGCACCCAGACCGCCAAGCTGAAGGTGACCAAGGGTGGCCCCCTGCCCTTCGCCTGGGAC
ATCCTGTCCCCTCAGTTCATGTACGGCTCCAAGGCCTACGTGAAGCACCCCGCCGACATCCCCGACTACT
TGAAGCTGTCCTTCCCCGAGGGCTTCAAGTGGGAGCGCGTGATGAACTTCGAGGACGGCGGCGTGGTGAC
CGTGACCCAGGACTCCTCCCTGCAGGACGGCGAGTTCATCTACAAGGTGAAGCTGCGCGGCACCAACTTC
CCCTCCGACGGCCCCGTAATGCAGAAGAAGACCATGGGCTGGGAGGCCTCCTCCGAGCGGATGTACCCCG
AGGACGGCGCCCTGAAGGGCGAGATCAAGCAGAGGCTGAAGCTGAAGGACGGCGGCCACTACGACGCTGA
GGTCAAGACCACCTACAAGGCCAAGAAGCCCGTGCAGCTGCCCGGCGCCTACAACGTCAACATCAAGTTG
GACATCACCTCCCACAACGAGGACTACACCATCGTGGAACAGTACGAACGCGCCGAGGGCCGCCACTCCA
CCGGCGGCATGGACGAGCTGTACAAGTAAAGCGGCCGCGACTCTAGATCATAATCAGCCATACCAC
