>Addgene plasmid #55028 | mCherry-Desmocollin1-N-18 | addgene partial sequence | sequence record 108778 | Mombaerts mRFPup 5'-GTGGCCGTTCACGGAGCCCTCCATG-3'
TTGATGATGGCCATGTTATCCTCCTCGCCCTTGCTCACCATGGTGGCGACCGGTGGATCCGCGCTACCAC
TGGCTGCGCTTGCTCCACCGCTGCTTTTCTTGATGCATGTCTTTGCTAATGTCCTAAATTTGGGTTCCAG
GTGATCTAGAAACTCCAGTCCCTCTTCTTCCTGCCGATCGCTGCAGCAACCTACTGAGCCGGCCAGAGAA
CCTTTGCCTTCATAGTTATACGAACAAACGTAGTCTTCACAATGTTTATGCTCCTCATCTTGTCCACACA
AATACACCTTTTCGCCAAGCCGAGGTTGGGTGAAACTCTGCCAGTCCGTGTACGCATATCTGCCAGTATC
TCCCTGCCCCACTCCCTTGACGGACTCCAAGGTCTGATGTCCACCTCCTTTGTTGGAATCCAAAGTGTAG
CCTCCTTTGACCATCTCAAAACTTTGCTGTGTTTTGATTCCCTGGCCACCAACAGTACCAACAGACATGC
TTGTGTCACAAATGTTGGATGTCTGCATGGGGAGTCTAATATTTGCTTCCGTTACTTCTTCTCCAGGTCC
TTCAGTATTTGATACAATTAAATTTTGCTGGGCTATGTCTTCTGGAAAACATTTCTTGACTGTTCTCTTA
GCAGTGACACAGAAACATGTAAACAGAATACATAATAACAATACAGAACCCAACACCATAGCAAGAATAG
CCCATCTTCCAAGTATTACATTTGGTCTAACGTCTCTTGTACTTTTATCCTTCATTCTACACTCAGATGG
AGTTGAACAGTCACATACTCTCACTGTTAACATATGTGTTGCAACTAAACCATGCCTGTCTTTTATTTGA
ATAG
